Addgene plasmid #110687: pCHSU72.2-2.2
Purpose: Expression of a fungal biosynthetic gene cluster
Depositing lab: Ronald Davis. Depositing organization: Stanford University. Publication: HEx: A heterologous expression platform for the discovery of fungal natural products. Harvey CJB, Tang M, Schlecht U, Horecka J, Fischer CR, Lin HC, Li J, Naughton B, Cherry J, Miranda M, Li YF, Chu AM, Hennessy JR, Vandova GA, Inglis D, Aiyar RS, Steinmetz LM, Davis RW, Medema MH, Sattely E, Khosla C, St Onge RP, Tang Y, Hillenmeyer ME. Sci Adv. 2018 Apr 11;4(4):eaar5459. doi: 10.1126/sciadv.aar5459. eCollection 2018 Apr. PubMed 29651464.
Backbone
  Vector backbone: pCHINT2A
  Vector type: Yeast Expression
  Selectable markers: URA3
Growth in bacteria
  Bacterial resistance: Ampicillin, 100 μg/mL
  Growth temperature: 37°C
  Growth strain: DH5alpha
  Copy number: High Copy
Gene/Insert
  Gene/Insert name: S_cerevisiae_ADH2-ORF1, S_bayanus_ADH2-ORF2, PCK1-ORF3 (alt name: Tailoring genes for cluster PKS25)
  Species: Moniliophthora roreri
  Cloning method: Unknown
Terms and licenses: Academic/Nonprofit Terms; Industry Terms: Not Available to Industry
Depositor comments: Insert sizes: 1647, 1779, 1614
How to cite: pCHSU72.2-2.2 was a gift from Ronald Davis (Addgene plasmid # 110687 ; http://n2t.net/addgene:110687 ; RRID:Addgene_110687)
