[The description below was written by a language model from this plasmid's Addgene catalogue record and pLannotate feature annotations shown in this document.]
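Description:
pCHSU72.2-2.2 is a yeast expression plasmid built on the pCHINT2A backbone and designed as an E. coli–Saccharomyces cerevisiae shuttle vector. In bacteria it replicates from a high-copy ColE1/pUC-type origin and is selected through the β-lactamase (AmpR) gene. In yeast it is maintained episomally at multiple copies by the 2μ origin and selected by URA3, an auxotrophic marker that complements uracil auxotrophy and can be counterselected with 5-FOA. Small remnants of a pBluescript multiple cloning site, a T3 promoter, and bom and rop fragments are backbone leftovers.

The payload consists of three open reading frames from the fungus Moniliophthora roreri, described as the tailoring genes of a biosynthetic cluster designated PKS25. The depositor lists insert sizes of 1647, 1779 and 1614 bp. According to the insert name, each ORF has its own yeast promoter: S. cerevisiae ADH2 for ORF1, the S. bayanus ADH2 orthologue for ORF2, and PCK1 for ORF3. ADH2- and PCK1-type promoters are generally glucose-repressed and become active once glucose is depleted, so the three genes should be co-induced late in culture, and using non-identical promoter sequences limits recombination between repeated elements.

The automated annotation of both the sequenced (12,933 nt) and depositor (12,910 nt) records does not label the promoters or ORFs. It identifies only an ADH2 terminator and short fragments matching yeast FAA1 and GRS2, which may be flanking sequence carried along with other regulatory elements, though the record does not say so. The individual enzyme functions are also not stated. The plasmid belongs to a heterologous expression platform for discovering fungal natural products, and as the tailoring-gene component it would presumably be used alongside a construct carrying the cluster's core synthase.
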