Features (pLannotate 1.2.2; 14 found; start..end, strand, type, name):
   2148..2447    +  terminator     ADH2 terminator: transcription terminator for the S. cerevisiae alcohol dehydrogenase 2 (ADH2) gene
   4371..4535    +  CDS            FAA1 (fragment): LCF1_YEAST - Experimental evidence at protein level: Swiss-Prot protein existence level 1. Activates long-chain fatty acids (LCFA) by esterification of the fatty acids into metabolically active CoA-thioesters for subsequent degradation or incorporation into phospholipids. Also facilitates the transport of LCFAs into the cell, either by active transport or by decreasing the intracellular LCFA concentration (PubMed:8206942, PubMed:11477098, PubMed:12601005, PubMed:27136724). It may supplement intracellular myristoyl-CoA pools from exogenous myristate. Preferentially acts on C12:0-C16:0 fatty aci
   5280..5495    +  promoter       URA3 promoter: S. cerevisiae URA3
   5496..6299    +  CDS            URA3: orotidine-5'-phosphate decarboxylase, required for uracil biosynthesis; S. cerevisiae URA3; yeast auxotrophic marker, counterselectable with 5-fluoroorotic acid (5-FOA)
   6378..6429    +  misc_feature   bom (fragment): basis of mobility region from pBR322
   8667..9023    -  CDS            GRS2 (fragment): SYG2_YEAST - Experimental evidence at protein level: Swiss-Prot protein existence level 1. Catalyzes the ATP-dependent ligation of glycine to the 3'-end of its cognate tRNA, via the formation of an aminoacyl-adenylate intermediate (Gly-AMP) (PubMed:23816885). Also produces diadenosine tetraphosphate (Ap4A), a universal pleiotropic signaling molecule needed for cell regulation pathways, by direct condensation of 2 ATPs. Thereby, may play a special role in Ap4A homeostasis (By similarity). From Saccharomyces cerevisiae (strain ATCC 204508 / S288c) (Baker's yeast).
   9021..9044    -  misc_feature   MCS (fragment): pBluescript multiple cloning site
   9057..9075    -  promoter       T3 promoter: promoter for bacteriophage T3 RNA polymerase
   9414..10002   -  rep_origin     ori: high-copy-number ColE1/pMB1/pBR322/pUC origin of replication
  10173..11033   -  CDS            AmpR: β-lactamase; bla; confers resistance to ampicillin, carbenicillin, and related antibiotics
  11034..11138   -  promoter       AmpR promoter: bla
  11165..12507   -  rep_origin     2μ ori: yeast 2μ plasmid origin of replication
  12575..12607   +  CDS            rop (fragment): Rop protein, which maintains plasmids at low copy number; rop
  12842..12902   -  misc_feature   MCS (fragment): pBluescript multiple cloning site
>Addgene plasmid #110687 | pCHSU72.2-2.2 | depositor full sequence | sequence record 208213 | pCHSU72.2-2.2 sequence 12910 bps
TATCTAAAAATTGCCTTATGATCCGTCTCTCCGGTTACAGCCTGTGTAACTGATTAATCCTGCCTTTCTA
ATCACCATTCTAATGTTTTAATTAAGGGATTTTGTCTTCATTAACGGCTTTCGCTCATAAAAATGTTATG
ACGTTTTGCCCGCAGGCGGGAAACCATCCACTTCACGAGACTGATCTCCTCTGCCGGAACACCGGGCATC
TCCAACTTATAAGTTGGAGAAATAAGAGAATTTCAGATTGAGAGAATGAAAAAAAAAAAAAAAAAAAAGG
CAGAGGAGAGCATAGAAATGGGGTTCACTTTTTGGTAAAGCTATAGCATGCCTATCACATATAAATAGAG
TGCCAGTAGCGACTTTTTTCACACTCGAAATACTCTTACTACTGCTCTCTTGTTGTTTTTATCACTTCTT
GTTTCTTCTTGGTAAATAGAATATCAAGCTACAAAAAGCATACAATCAACTATCAACTATTAACTATATC
GTAATACACAATGCGTCGTTCTTCACTAGCCTACCGTCGTGTCCTCCCCGGTGCACCCACCTCTCGATCT
GCTGCCTCCTACGCTATCGGCTTTGAAAACGCTCAAGAGCAGCGTGTCCCCGTCGACCTTACCATCCATG
GCACGATTCCGTCCTGGCTTAGTGGTGTCTTATATCGGACAGGACCAGGAACCTACCGGATTCCCTCAAC
CAATAACCCATCAGGATCCGTTGACATTCAACACTGGTTTGACGGACTCAGCATGAATCATCGCTTCGAG
ATCCATCCCGGTGGAAGTCGAGTATCTTATCACTCTAGGAAGGCCTCTGAGGACTACGAGAAACAGATCA
TAGAACACGGCAAAGTCCCCGGCATTGCCTTTGGTCAACGACCAGACATTTGCCAGAGCATCTTTCGCAA
GTTCTTCACGGTCTTTCAGCAGATCCGCTCTCCACCACAACCCAGTACTTCTCCGTCCGGACTCAATGTG
CAAGTCACCTTGACGCCAGAGATGCCTGGATGGAAGAGCTTGCTCCAACTTGATCACCGCCACACTTCTG
GTCCACAGTACATTGTCGCCAAGACCGATGCAGATGGCCTTCAGGTCATTGATCCTGTCTCCCTCGAGCC
ACTCGCTACAGGGACCTATAAGACATTGGATCCACGACTCGATGGTCAGCTCAGCGCCGCGCATTCATGC
CGCGACAAGGAGACTAACGAGTTCTTCAATTACTCCTGCAAGGTTGGCGGTCGTTTTGCTACGTACAAGG
TGTTTAGAATCAATGGTGATGATATAGTGGACGTCCTTGCTGAGATCAAAGACGCGCCTGCTTCATACCT
TCACTCCTTTGCTATGACCTCGAAGTACGTCGTCCTTGCGGTCTGGCAAGCTCATATCACTGGGTATGGG
CTGTCGATACTCTACAACCGGAATATCGCAGAGTCCATTGACAAGAAATGGAATCCCAATTTAAAGAGCG
TCTTCTACGTCATTGATAAGAGGAATGGAGGCATTGTAGCGAAATATGAGACTCCCCCGTTCTTCTGTTT
CCATCAACTCAATGCCTACGACGATCCTGCGAAGGACGATATCGTAGTGGATATGTCAGTCTACGATGAC
AACACGGTAATAGACCGCCTCTACCTCGATAAGCTTCGCAATCTCACAGCCGAGAACCCCATGCTCATGG
GACGTGCTCGCCGTTTTCGCCTTAATGCCGTTTCCTCTTCATCCAAGTCCACAAGACCAGCCATCGTCGA
CTTCACCTTTTCGCAATCTGAATCAATCGAACTTCCCACTATTAACCCATTCAGCTACCACAAGCCTTAC
CGTTACGCGTATGGAATCAACAAGCTGGATCCTCGGGCCCATCATACGTTCGCAGATAGGATCATCAAGC
TCGACATGCAGAACATCAATCACGGACATAAGGTCTGGGGTATCCCAGGCTATACCCCGAGCGAACCGAT
ATTCGTTCCACGTCCCGGGTCAGAAGCTGAGGACGACGGTGTCCTTCTTAGCGTGGTTCTCGATGGAGAG
CGCGGAAGGAGCATGTTGATTGTACTGAATGCAGAGGATATGACTGAATGTGCTAGGGCCGAGATGGAGA
CAACTTTTCCCATTGGATTCCATGGCATTTGGACTTCGACGGAGTGAGCGGATCTCTTATGTCTTTACGA
TTTATAGTTTTCATTATCAAGTATGCCTATATTAGTATATAGCATCTTTAGATGACAGTGTTCGAAGTTT
CACGAATAAAAGATAATATTCTACTTTTTGCTCCCACCGCGTTTGCTAGCACGAGTGAACACCATCCCTC
GCCTGTGAGTTGTACCCATTCCTCTAAACTGTAGACATGGTAGCTTCAGCAGTGTTCGTTATGTACGGCA
TCCTCCAACAAACAGTCGGTTATAGTTTGTCCTGCTCCTCTGAATCGTCTCCCTCGATATTTCTCATTTT
CCTTCGCATGCCAGCATTGAAATGATCGAAGTTCAATGATGAAACGGTAATTCTTCTGTCATTTACTCAT
CTCATCTCATCAAGTTATATAATTCTATACGGATGTAATTTTTCACTTTTCGTCTTGACGTCCACCCTAT
AATTTCAATTATTGAACCCTCACGATCCAGTTCTCCAGTGACACAGCCTTTATCTGGTCAAACCTTTCTT
TCTAATCACCTATGCTGATGCTTAATTAAGGGATTTTTGTCTCCATCAACGGCATGCGCCCAAAAATGAC
GTTTTTTTTAACCCATAGACACGAAACTACCCATTTTCCACCGGCCTGACCTACCACCGGAACAACGGCC
ATCTCCAACTTGCAAGTTGGGGAAATTAAGAGCATCGCAGGTTTAATGGAAGAAAAAAAAAAGGTACAGC
ACAGCGCAAATGGAGTTAGTTCCCTTATGTCACACACTCACACACAGTCGGTCAGATCAAGCATACTGGG
TGCGTATAAATAGAGTGGCCATTGCCACCCTGTTTATCTCAAAATCTGTCTTGTTAGTGGTCTTCTCCCT
TTTTCAGGTTACAATTCTCTTGTTTCTACTTAGTATATAAGTATATCAAGCTATATTAAGCATACTATCA
ACTGTCAACTCTATCCTCAAAATACAATACAAAATGGCATCCAACTGGAAACCAAAACGCTCGTTTGAAG
AAGTGGAGAAACTGTTATGTGCACCAGGAACACTGTTGGAAATGGAACAGAGGTTGATTGCTGGCCAAGT
TCAGCGCGTCTACAAAAACTTATGGCCATCTGTCCGACTATTCTTTCTCTCCGTCACCGCCCTACATGCG
GACAAGATCAATGTGGTGTTTGAGAACGAACGTCTGACTTTTCAGGAGATGAATGAGCGTGCCACTCGAG
CGGCAGCGATTCTTCGCGATGTCTATGGTGTATTGAAGGGTGACCGTGTAGCCATTTGCTCTCGCAACTT
TCCTGAATACCTGGTCGTCTTTTGGGCTATCCATCTCCTTGGAGCTGTACCAGTATTAGTGAACGCTTGG
TTACCAAGCGAACCTCTAGAGCATTGTCTGACGCGGGCGCGGCCCAAACTCATATTCTTGGATCCAGAAA
GAGCAAAGATCGTGCAACCTATGGTGCCAAAATTGTCCAAAATAGGCGTGAAAGCATATATCGTTTTGCA
AAGTCACGAAGGGAAAGGACAGTGGCCAGGCATGCAGACTTGGGAGGCCGTTACGAAGAGCTATAGGGGA
GACGCTTCAACCGTTCTGACCCAAGACCCCGGTATCCTCCCCGAAGATAACTGCATTATTATCTTCACCT
CAGGGTCGACGGGACTTCCAAAGGGCGTCCTTTTGAGTCAGCGGGCGTTTGTTACTGCTATCGGCAATGC
CCTCGCTGGACGAGGTCGTGCCTTACTCCGTAAGGGAGAATCATTCCCTCCGCCCCCGGCAGAAGGTCCT
CAGCCGGGATTGTTACTACCAACACCGTTCTTCCATGTTACCGGTACAACCTTGACTTTATTTGCTGCTG
TCGGCGGAGCCAAACTCGTTCTAATGCGCAAGTGGGATGTGAAAGAAGCCGTCAGACTATTCAAAGCGGA
GAACATCACAGCTGCTGGCGGTGTACCCTCAACAGTAGTTGACTTGCTCGACAACGGAGGATCTGGACAT
CCACTAGATGGCGTGATGCTTGGAGGTGCAGCCGTCTCGTCGACGATAGCTGCGCGAGCCAAGGCAGCGT
TCCCTGGTTCCACATTATCACAGGCTTATGGTCAGACAGAGTGCAATGCGACTGCTGTTGGATTCTCTGG
AGAGGACTATGAGACCCGGCTCAGTTCATGCGGACGCGCTATGCCTGTCAACGATCTGTTAATCATGAAA
GACGATGTAGAGTGCAAGCTGGGTGAACCAGGTGAAGTCTGGATTCGGGGACCGAACGTTATGAAGGAAT
ATTGGGGCGATCCAGTCGCCACAGCAAAGGTCCTCACGAAAGATGGCTGGGTGAAAACTGGTGACATCGG
ATACATGGATGAAGAAGGGTTCCTTTACATCAAAGACCGGTTGAAAGATATCATCATTCGTGGAGGTGAA
AATGTCGACTCTGTGATGGTTGAGAACGCTTTATATAGGGATCCTCGGATCTTTGAAGCAGCTGCTGTCG
GGGTCCCTGACAGACGACTAGGCGAATTGGTCGCTGCCCTCGTCACGTTGAAATCTGCGTATAGAGGCAA
AGGACAGGTTACAGAAGCCGAGCTGCTGGCTTTAGCTCGGAAACATTTACCTAGGTTCGCAGTACCCGTG
ATGATTTTGATTCGGGAAGGAGATTTTGAGCACACCCCGTCTGAGAAGATCATCAAGATGCAACTACGAA
AGATTGCCGCTGAAGAGTGGGAGAAACGCAAGGCTTCTGAAAACGGACAGGCCAAATTGTAGACAAATCG
CTCTTAAATATATACCTAAAGAACATTAAAGCTATATTATAAGCAAAGATACGTAAATTTTGCTTATATT
ATTATACACATATCATATTTCTATATTTTTAAGATTTGGTTATATAATGTACGTAATGCAAAGGAAATAA
ATTTTATACATTATTGAACAGCGTCCAAGTAACTACATTATGTGCACTAATAGTTTAGCGTCGTGAAGAC
TTTATTGTGTCGCGAAAAGTAAAAATTTTAAAAATTAGAGCACCTTGAACTTGCGAAAAAGGTTCTCATC
AACTGTTTAAAAGGAGGATATCAGGTCCTATTTCTGACAAACAATATACAAATTTAGTTTCAAAGATGAA
TCAGTGCGCGAAGGACATAACTCATTCAATTCAATTCATCATTTTTTTTTTATTCTTTTTTTTGATTTCG
GTTTCTTTGAAATTTTTTTGATTCGGTAATCTCCGAACAGAAGGAAGAACGAAGGAAGGAGCACAGACTT
AGATTGGTATATATACGCATATGTAGTGTTGAAGAAACATGAAATTGCCCAGTATTCTTAACCCAACTGC
ACAGAACAAAAACCTGCAGGAAACGAAGATAAATCATGTCGAAAGCTACATATAAGGAACGTGCTGCTAC
TCATCCTAGTCCTGTTGCTGCCAAGCTATTTAATATCATGCACGAAAAGCAAACAAACTTGTGTGCTTCA
TTGGATGTTCGTACCACCAAGGAATTACTGGAGTTAGTTGAAGCATTAGGTCCCAAAATTTGTTTACTAA
AAACACATGTGGATATCTTGACTGATTTTTCCATGGAGGGCACAGTTAAGCCGCTAAAGGCATTATCCGC
CAAGTACAATTTTTTACTCTTCGAAGACAGAAAATTTGCTGACATTGGTAATACAGTCAAATTGCAGTAC
TCTGCGGGTGTATACAGAATAGCAGAATGGGCAGACATTACGAATGCACACGGTGTGGTGGGCCCAGGTA
TTGTTAGCGGTTTGAAGCAGGCGGCAGAAGAAGTAACAAAGGAACCTAGAGGCCTTTTGATGTTAGCAGA
ATTGTCATGCAAGGGCTCCCTATCTACTGGAGAATATACTAAGGGTACTGTTGACATTGCGAAGAGCGAC
AAAGATTTTGTTATCGGCTTTATTGCTCAAAGAGACATGGGTGGAAGAGATGAAGGTTACGATTGGTTGA
TTATGACACCCGGTGTGGGTTTAGATGACAAGGGAGACGCATTGGGTCAACAGTATAGAACCGTGGATGA
TGTGGTCTCTACAGGATCTGACATTATTATTGTTGGAAGAGGACTATTTGCAAAGGGAAGGGATGCTAAG
GTAGAGGGTGAACGTTACAGAAAAGCAGGCTGGGAAGCATATTTGAGAAGATGCGGCCAGCAAAACTAAA
AAACTGTATTATAAGTAAATGCATGTATACTAAACTCACAAATTAGAGCTTCAATTTAATTATATCAGTT
ATTACCCTATGCGGTGTGAAATACCGCACAGATGCGTAAGGAGAAAATACCGCATCAGGATAGGAAAAAA
CCGAGCTTCCTTTCATCCGGCGCGGCTGTGTTCTACATATCACTGAAGCTCCGGGTATTTTAAGTTATAC
AAGGGAAAGATGCCGGCTAGACTAGCAAGTTTTAGGCTGCTTAACATTATGGATAGGCGGATAAAGGGCC
CAAACAGGATTGTAAAGCTTAGACGCTTCTGGTTGGACAATGGTACGTTTGTGTATTAAGTAAGGCTTGG
CTGGGGATAGCAACATTGGGCAGAGTATAGAAGACCACAAAAAAAAGGTATATAAGGGCAGAGAAGTCTT
TGTAATGTGTGTAACTTCTCTTCCATGTGTAATCAGTATTTCTACTTACTTCTTAAATATACAGAAGTAA
GACAGATAACCAACAGCCTTTCCCAGATATACATATATATCTTTATTTCAGCTTAAACAATAATTATATT
TGTTTAACTCAAAAATAAAAAAAAAAAACCAAACTCACGCAACTAATTATTCCATAATAAAATAACAACA
TGTCGACCAGGGAAAAACAAAACAGCGCGGACACAGTTCTCGAGAATGACGAGGCTGAATTGGCGAGGAT
GGGTTACAAGCAGGAGTTGAAGAGGGACTTGGGGTTATTACAGAATTTTGGAATGTCCTTCTCAATCATA
TCGGTCATGACTGGAATACCATCCCTTTTCGCATATGGACTCAATACCGGAGGACCGGCAGTGATGGTAT
GGGGATGGATCATAGTTTCCGTGTTTACAATGCTTGTGGGCCTGGCCATGGCAGAGGTTTGCAGTGCCCA
CCCGACTTCCGGAGGACCCTACTTTTGGGCTGCTATGTTATCGAGTCCTGAAGACGCACCACTGCTATCA
TGGATAACGGGGTGGTTCAACTTGTTGGGACAAGTCGCTGTCACCACTGGAATCAGCTTTGGTTGCGCTA
GCTTCATATCAACAATCTGCACATTCAACACAGATTTCGAGCCTACACCAAACACTCAAATTGGTATATA
CGCCGCCGTACTCGTCAGCCAAGGCCTCATAAATACCTTTGGAGTCCACCTCCTACATCACCTCAACAAC
ATCTCAGTCTGGTGGCATGCTGCTGGGACATTCTCAGTAGTAGTCGCCATACTAGCCAAAGCACCCACCC
ATCAATCGGCGCATTTCGTCTTTCAGACATTCCTGGATGGTACCGGTGGATGGGCAGAAAGAGCTAGCCC
AGCTTATGTAGCCGTCATCGGGATTCTTATGGCACAGTATACGCTTACCGGATTCGATGCTAGCGCTCAT
ATGACCGAAGAGACACGCAATGCCGCCATGTCGGGAAGTCTTGGCATTATTATGGCCATTGGCGTTTCTG
CGCTGCTAGGATGGTATCTCATCCTGGGATTGCTGTTTTCGATTCAAAATTTGGACCGAACACTCGATTC
TCCAAGTGGACAACCGGTCGCTCAGATATTCATCGATACCGTTGGCGTGAATGGCGCAATTGCACTTATG
GTAGTGGTTATTGGATGCATGTACTTTTGCGGGACATTCTCAATAACGTCAAACTCTCGCATGATGTACG
CCTTTGCGAGAGATGGTGGCATTCCTGGCTCCCAATTCTTTGCCTATGTTAACACGAAATGGAAGTCGCC
GATACGAACGGTCTGGCTTGCCTGCACTCTGAGTTTCATCCTCGGGTTGCCCAGCTTAGGTAGCACTGTT
GCATTCTCAGCGGCAACATCGATCGCCACTATTGGATTGTACACCTCATACGGCATACCTATCGCATTAC
GAATCGTCTACCACCAGAAATTTGTCAAAGGACCCTTCCATCTACACAAGTTCTCCTTCCCCGTCGCTAT
CACAGCTGTTCTGTGGATCGCGTTTATCTCGATCGTCTTTATTCTACCACAAGTCAACCCTGTCGATTCG
CAGACGCTCAACTATTCGATTGTCGCTGTTGGCATCGTCATCATATATAGCGTAGGGTTTTGGTTGTTGA
GTGCTAGAAAGTGGTTTACTGGACCTGTCAAGCAGATTGCTGCTGAGGAGATGGGTATTAATGTTATGGA
GCCAGGAACAGCAGAGAAAGTTGAAGAGATGGAGAGGGAGAAGGCTCGTAGGAGATTGATAAGACTTTTC
TAGTTGCATATCTTTTATATTTAAATCTTATCTATTAGTTAATTTTTTGTAATTTATCCTTATATATAGT
CTGGTTATTCTAAAATATCATTTCAGTATCTAAAAATTCCCCTCTTTTTTCAGTTATATCTTAACAGGCG
ACAGTCCAAATGTTGATTTATCCCAGTCCGATTCATCAGGGTTGTGAAGCATTTTGTCAATGGTCGAAAT
CACATCAGTAATAGTGCCTCTTACTTGCCTCATAGAATTTCTTTCTCTTAACGTCACCGTTTGGTCTTTT
ATAGTTTCGAAATCTATGGTGATACCAAATGGTGTTCCCAATTCATCGTTACGGGCGTATTTTTTACCAA
TTGAAGTATTGGAATCGTCAATTTTAAAGTATATCTCTCTTTTACGTAAAGCCTGCGAGATCCTCTTAAG
TATAGCGGGGAAGCCATCGTTATTCGATATTGTCGTAACAAATACTTTGATCGGCGCTATGCGGCCGCCA
CCGCGGTGGAGCTCCAGCTTTTGTTCCCTTTAGTGAGGGTTAATTGCGCGCTTGGCGAGACTCAAACAAG
ATATATTTTGCCCGCCTTACAGACGAAACTAGTTGGAGGTTATGGAGCATACTATCACGTGGGCGGCCAC
TGGTGAGTTACTACACCCCAGGGGCAACGTTGATGCTCCTAAAAAACTCTGGCTGGACGCAAGCCGTAAC
ACCCGTGTCACTTCATAATCGTTTGCAATTCAGGGCTTGATCTACACATTACCCTGTTATCCCTATTAAT
TAATACGGTTATCCACAGAATCAGGGGATAACGCAGGAAAGAACATGTGAGCAAAAGGCCAGCAAAAGGC
CAGGAACCGTAAAAAGGCCGCGTTGCTGGCGTTTTTCCATAGGCTCCGCCCCCCTGACGAGCATCACAAA
AATCGACGCTCAAGTCAGAGGTGGCGAAACCCGACAGGACTATAAAGATACCAGGCGTTTCCCCCTGGAA
GCTCCCTCGTGCGCTCTCCTGTTCCGACCCTGCCGCTTACCGGATACCTGTCCGCCTTTCTCCCTTCGGG
AAGCGTGGCGCTTTCTCATAGCTCACGCTGTAGGTATCTCAGTTCGGTGTAGGTCGTTCGCTCCAAGCTG
GGCTGTGTGCACGAACCCCCCGTTCAGCCCGACCGCTGCGCCTTATCCGGTAACTATCGTCTTGAGTCCA
ACCCGGTAAGACACGACTTATCGCCACTGGCAGCAGCCACTGGTAACAGGATTAGCAGAGCGAGGTATGT
AGGCGGTGCTACAGAGTTCTTGAAGTGGTGGCCTAACTACGGCTACACTAGAAGGACAGTATTTGGTATC
TGCGCTCTGCTGAAGCCAGTTACCTTCGGAAAAAGAGTTGGTAGCTCTTGATCCGGCAAACAAACCACCG
CTGGTAGCGGTGGTTTTTTTGTTTGCAAGCAGCAGATTACGCGCAGAAAAAAAGGATCTCAAGAAGATCC
TTTGATCTTTTCTACGGGGTCTGACGCTCAGTGGAACGAAAACTCACGTTAAGGGATTTTGGTCATGAGA
TTATCAAAAAGGATCTTCACCTAGATCCTTTTAAATTAAAAATGAAGTTTTAAATCAATCTAAAGTATAT
ATGAGTAAACTTGGTCTGACAGTTACCAATGCTTAATCAGTGAGGCACCTATCTCAGCGATCTGTCTATT
TCGTTCATCCATAGTTGCCTGACTCCCCGTCGTGTAGATAACTACGATACGGGAGGGCTTACCATCTGGC
CCCAGTGCTGCAATGATACCGCGAGACCCACGCTCACCGGCTCCAGATTTATCAGCAATAAACCAGCCAG
CCGGAAGGGCCGAGCGCAGAAGTGGTCCTGCAACTTTATCCGCCTCCATCCAGTCTATTAATTGTTGCCG
GGAAGCTAGAGTAAGTAGTTCGCCAGTTAATAGTTTGCGCAACGTTGTTGCCATTGCTACAGGCATCGTG
GTGTCACGCTCGTCGTTTGGTATGGCTTCATTCAGCTCCGGTTCCCAACGATCAAGGCGAGTTACATGAT
CCCCCATGTTGTGCAAAAAAGCGGTTAGCTCCTTCGGTCCTCCGATCGTTGTCAGAAGTAAGTTGGCCGC
AGTGTTATCACTCATGGTTATGGCAGCACTGCATAATTCTCTTACTGTCATGCCATCCGTAAGATGCTTT
TCTGTGACTGGTGAGTACTCAACCAAGTCATTCTGAGAATAGTGTATGCGGCGACCGAGTTGCTCTTGCC
CGGCGTCAATACGGGATAATACCGCGCCACATAGCAGAACTTTAAAAGTGCTCATCATTGGAAAACGTTC
TTCGGGGCGAAAACTCTCAAGGATCTTACCGCTGTTGAGATCCAGTTCGATGTAACCCACTCGTGCACCC
AACTGATCTTCAGCATCTTTTACTTTCACCAGCGTTTCTGGGTGAGCAAAAACAGGAAGGCAAAATGCCG
CAAAAAAGGGAATAAGGGCGACACGGAAATGTTGAATACTCATACTCTTCCTTTTTCAATATTATTGAAG
CATTTATCAGGGTTATTGTCTCATGAGCGGATACATATTTGAATGTATTTAGAAAAATAAACAAATAGGG
GTTCCGCGCACATTTCCCCGAAAAGTGCCACCTGAACGAAGCATCTGTGCTTCATTTTGTAGAACAAAAA
TGCAACGCGAGAGCGCTAATTTTTCAAACAAAGAATCTGAGCTGCATTTTTACAGAACAGAAATGCAACG
CGAAAGCGCTATTTTACCAACGAAGAATCTGTGCTTCATTTTTGTAAAACAAAAATGCAACGCGAGAGCG
CTAATTTTTCAAACAAAGAATCTGAGCTGCATTTTTACAGAACAGAAATGCAACGCGAGAGCGCTATTTT
ACCAACAAAGAATCTATACTTCTTTTTTGTTCTACAAAAATGCATCCCGAGAGCGCTATTTTTCTAACAA
AGCATCTTAGATTACTTTTTTTCTCCTTTGTGCGCTCTATAATGCAGTCTCTTGATAACTTTTTGCACTG
TAGGTCCGTTAAGGTTAGAAGAAGGCTACTTTGGTGTCTATTTTCTCTTCCATAAAAAAAGCCTGACTCC
ACTTCCCGCGTTTACTGATTACTAGCGAAGCTGCGGGTGCATTTTTTCAAGATAAAGGCATCCCCGATTA
TATTCTATACCGATGTGGATTGCGCATACTTTGTGAACAGAAAGTGATAGCGTTGATGATTCTTCATTGG
TCAGAAAATTATGAACGGTTTCTTCTATTTTGTCTCTATATACTACGTATAGGAAATGTTTACATTTTCG
TATTGTTTTCGATTCACTCTATGAATAGTTCTTACTACAATTTTTTTGTCTAAAGAGTAATACTAGAGAT
AAACATAAAAAATGTAGAGGTCGAGTTTAGATGCAAGTTCAAGGAGCGAAAGGTGGATGGGTAGGTTATA
TAGGGATATAGCACAGAGATATATAGCAAAGAGATACTTTTGAGCAATGTTTGTGGAAGCGGTATTCGCA
ATATTTTAGTAGCTCGTTACAGTCCGGTGCGTTTTTGGTTTTTTGAAAGTGCGTCTTCAGAGCGCTTTTG
GTTTTCAAAAGCGCTCTGAAGTTCCTATACTTTCTAGAGAATAGGAACTTCGGAATAGGAACTTCAAAGC
GTTTCCGAAAACGAGCGCTTCCGAAAATGCAACGCGAGCTGCGCACATACAGCTCACTGTTCACGTCGCA
CCTATATCTGCGTGTTGCCTGTATATATATATACATGAGAAGAACGGCATAGTGCGTGTTTATGCTTAAA
TGCGTACTTATATGCGTCTATTTATGTAGGATGAAAGGTAGTCTAGTACCTCCTGTGATATTATCCCATT
CCATGCGGGGTATCGTATGCTTCCTTCAGCACTACCCTTTAGCTGTTCTATATGCTGCCACTCCTCAATT
GGATTAGTCTCATCCTTCAATGCTATCATTTCCTTTGATATTGGATCATACTAAGAAACCATTATTATCA
TGACATTAACCTATAAAAATAGGCGTATCACGAGGCCCTTTCGTCTCGCGCGTTTCGGTGATGACGGTGA
AAACCTCGGCGCGCCATTACCCTGTTATCCCTAATATACAACGCAAAGAAGCTGGAAAATTGGCGAGGGA
ATCCTGTTTCTGTCTATCCAAGAATGGGCATGAGGTGGCAACCGTCGTGCTAGCGTACAGGGTGCACTTT
GTAACCATTTGGGACACCGGACACTCGCTGTTTTCGAAATTACCCTTTAAGCGCGGGTATTGAACCAGGC
TTATGCCCAAGATCGTAGCAAGCATTTAAATGACGGTATCGATAAGCTTGATATCGAATTCCTGCAGCCC
GGGGGATCCACTAGTTCTAGAGTTAATTAA
