Features (pLannotate 1.2.2; 15 found; start..end, strand, type, name):
   1919..2218    +  terminator     ADH2 terminator: transcription terminator for the S. cerevisiae alcohol dehydrogenase 2 (ADH2) gene
   4142..4306    +  CDS            FAA1 (fragment): LCF1_YEAST - Experimental evidence at protein level: Swiss-Prot protein existence level 1. Activates long-chain fatty acids (LCFA) by esterification of the fatty acids into metabolically active CoA-thioesters for subsequent degradation or incorporation into phospholipids. Also facilitates the transport of LCFAs into the cell, either by active transport or by decreasing the intracellular LCFA concentration (PubMed:8206942, PubMed:11477098, PubMed:12601005, PubMed:27136724). It may supplement intracellular myristoyl-CoA pools from exogenous myristate. Preferentially acts on C12:0-C16:0 fatty aci
   5051..5266    +  promoter       URA3 promoter: S. cerevisiae URA3
   5267..6070    +  CDS            URA3: orotidine-5'-phosphate decarboxylase, required for uracil biosynthesis; S. cerevisiae URA3; yeast auxotrophic marker, counterselectable with 5-fluoroorotic acid (5-FOA)
   6149..6200    +  misc_feature   bom (fragment): basis of mobility region from pBR322
   8439..8795    -  CDS            GRS2 (fragment): SYG2_YEAST - Experimental evidence at protein level: Swiss-Prot protein existence level 1. Catalyzes the ATP-dependent ligation of glycine to the 3'-end of its cognate tRNA, via the formation of an aminoacyl-adenylate intermediate (Gly-AMP) (PubMed:23816885). Also produces diadenosine tetraphosphate (Ap4A), a universal pleiotropic signaling molecule needed for cell regulation pathways, by direct condensation of 2 ATPs. Thereby, may play a special role in Ap4A homeostasis (By similarity). From Saccharomyces cerevisiae (strain ATCC 204508 / S288c) (Baker's yeast).
   8793..8816    -  misc_feature   MCS (fragment): pBluescript multiple cloning site
   8829..8847    -  promoter       T3 promoter: promoter for bacteriophage T3 RNA polymerase
   9186..9774    -  rep_origin     ori: high-copy-number ColE1/pMB1/pBR322/pUC origin of replication
   9945..10805   -  CDS            AmpR: β-lactamase; bla; confers resistance to ampicillin, carbenicillin, and related antibiotics
  10806..10910   -  promoter       AmpR promoter: bla
  10937..12279   -  rep_origin     2μ ori: yeast 2μ plasmid origin of replication
  12347..12372   +  CDS            rop (fragment): Rop protein, which maintains plasmids at low copy number; rop
  12373..12402   +  CDS            rop (fragment): Rop protein, which maintains plasmids at low copy number; rop
  12637..12696   -  misc_feature   MCS (fragment): pBluescript multiple cloning site
>Addgene plasmid #110687 | pCHSU72.2-2.2 | addgene full sequence | sequence record 211407 | Addgene NGS Result
AAATAAGAGAATTTCAGATTGAGAGAATGAAAAAAAAAAAAAAAAAAAAGGCAGAGGAGAGCATAGAAAT
GGGGTTCACTTTTTGGTAAAGCTATAGCATGCCTATCACATATAAATAGAGTGCCAGTAGCGACTTTTTT
CACACTCGAAATACTCTTACTACTGCTCTCTTGTTGTTTTTATCACTTCTTGTTTCTTCTTGGTAAATAG
AATATCAAGCTACAAAAAGCATACAATCAACTATCAACTATTAACTATATCGTAATACACAATGCGTCGT
TCTTCACTAGCCTACCGTCGTGTCCTCCCCGGTGCACCCACCTCTCGATCTGCTGCCTCCTACGCTATCG
GCTTTGAAAACGCTCAAGAGCAGCGTGTCCCCGTCGACCTTACCATCCATGGCACGATTCCGTCCTGGCT
TAGTGGTGTCTTATATCGGACAGGACCAGGAACCTACCGGATTCCCTCAACCAATAACCCATCAGGATCC
GTTGACATTCAACACTGGTTTGACGGACTCAGCATGAATCATCGCTTCGAGATCCATCCCGGTGGAAGTC
GAGTATCTTATCACTCTAGGAAGGCCTCTGAGGACTACGAGAAACAGATCATAGAACACGGCAAAGTCCC
CGGCATTGCCTTTGGTCAACGACCAGACATTTGCCAGAGCATCTTTCGCAAGTTCTTCACGGTCTTTCAG
CAGATCCGCTCTCCACCACAACCCAGTACTTCTCCGTCCGGACTCAATGTGCAAGTCACCTTGACGCCAG
AGATGCCTGGATGGAAGAGCTTGCTCCAACTTGATCACCGCCACACTTCTGGTCCACAGTACATTGTCGC
CAAGACCGATGCAGATGGCCTTCAGGTCATTGATCCTGTCTCCCTCGAGCCACTCGCTACAGGGACCTAT
AAGACATTGGATCCACGACTCGATGGTCAGCTCAGCGCCGCGCATTCATGCCGCGACAAGGAGACTAACG
AGTTCTTCAATTACTCCTGCAAGGTTGGCGGTCGTTTTGCTACGTACAAGGTGTTTAGAATCAATGGTGA
TGATATAGTGGACGTCCTTGCTGAGATCAAAGACGCGCCTGCTTCATACCTTCACTCCTTTGCTATGACC
TCGAAGTACGTCGTCCTTGCGGTCTGGCAAGCTCATATCACTGGGTATGGGCTGTCGATACTCTACAACC
GGAATATCGCAGAGTCCATTGACAAGAAATGGAATCCCAATTTAAAGAGCGTCTTCTACGTCATTGATAA
GAGGAATGGAGGCATTGTAGCGAAATATGAGACTCCCCCGTTCTTCTGTTTCCATCAACTCAATGCCTAC
GACGATCCTGCGAAGGACGATATCGTAGTGGATATGTCAGTCTACGATGACAACACGGTAATAGACCGCC
TCTACCTCGATAAGCTTCGCAATCTCACAGCCGAGAACCCCATGCTCATGGGACGTGCTCGCCGTTTTCG
CCTTAATGCCGTTTCCTCTTCATCCAAGTCCACAAGACCAGCCATCGTCGACTTCACCTTTTCGCAATCT
GAATCAATCGAACTTCCCACTATTAACCCATTCAGCTACCACAAGCCTTACCGTTACGCGTATGGAATCA
ACAAGCTGGATCCTCGGGCCCATCATACGTTCGCAGATAGGATCATCAAGCTCGACATGCAGAACATCAA
TCACGGACATAAGGTCTGGGGTATCCCAGGCTATACCCCGAGCGAACCGATATTCGTTCCACGTCCCGGG
TCAGAAGCTGAGGACGACGGTGTCCTTCTTAGCGTGGTTCTCGATGGAGAGCGCGGAAGGAGCATGTTGA
TTGTACTGAATGCAGAGGATATGACTGAATGTGCTAGGGCCGAGATGGAGACAACTTTTCCCATTGGATT
CCATGGCATTTGGACTTCGACGGAGTGAGCGGATCTCTTATGTCTTTACGATTTATAGTTTTCATTATCA
AGTATGCCTATATTAGTATATAGCATCTTTAGATGACAGTGTTCGAAGTTTCACGAATAAAAGATAATAT
TCTACTTTTTGCTCCCACCGCGTTTGCTAGCACGAGTGAACACCATCCCTCGCCTGTGAGTTGTACCCAT
TCCTCTAAACTGTAGACATGGTAGCTTCAGCAGTGTTCGTTATGTACGGCATCCTCCAACAAACAGTCGG
TTATAGTTTGTCCTGCTCCTCTGAATCGTCTCCCTCGATATTTCTCATTTTCCTTCGCATGCCAGCATTG
AAATGATCGAAGTTCAATGATGAAACGGTAATTCTTCTGTCATTTACTCATCTCATCTCATCAAGTTATA
TAATTCTATACGGATGTAATTTTTCACTTTTCGTCTTGACGTCCACCCTATAATTTCAATTATTGAACCC
TCACGATCCAGTTCTCCAGTGACACAGCCTTTATCTGGTCAAACCTTTCTTTCTAATCACCTATGCTGAT
GCTTAATTAAGGGATTTTTGTCTCCATCAACGGCATGCGCCCAAAAATGACGTTTTTTTTAACCCATAGA
CACGAAACTACCCATTTTCCACCGGCCTGACCTACCACCGGAACAACGGCCATCTCCAACTTGCAAGTTG
GGGAAATTAAGAGCATCGCAGGTTTAATGGAAGAAAAAAAAAAGGTACAGCACAGCGCAAATGGAGTTAG
TTCCCTTATGTCACACACTCACACACAGTCGGTCAGATCAAGCATACTGGGTGCGTATAAATAGAGTGGC
CATTGCCACCCTGTTTATCTCAAAATCTGTCTTGTTAGTGGTCTTCTCCCTTTTTCAGGTTACAATTCTC
TTGTTTCTACTTAGTATATAAGTATATCAAGCTATATTAAGCATACTATCAACTGTCAACTCTATCCTCA
AAATACAATACAAAATGGCATCCAACTGGAAACCAAAACGCTCGTTTGAAGAAGTGGAGAAACTGTTATG
TGCACCAGGAACACTGTTGGAAATGGAACAGAGGTTGATTGCTGGCCAAGTTCAGCGCGTCTACAAAAAC
TTATGGCCATCTGTCCGACTATTCTTTCTCTCCGTCACCGCCCTACATGCGGACAAGATCAATGTGGTGT
TTGAGAACGAACGTCTGACTTTTCAGGAGATGAATGAGCGTGCCACTCGAGCGGCAGCGATTCTTCGCGA
TGTCTATGGTGTATTGAAGGGTGACCGTGTAGCCATTTGCTCTCGCAACTTTCCTGAATACCTGGTCGTC
TTTTGGGCTATCCATCTCCTTGGAGCTGTACCAGTATTAGTGAACGCTTGGTTACCAAGCGAACCTCTAG
AGCATTGTCTGACGCGGGCGCGGCCCAAACTCATATTCTTGGATCCAGAAAGAGCAAAGATCGTGCAACC
TATGGTGCCAAAATTGTCCAAAATAGGCGTGAAAGCATATATCGTTTTGCAAAGTCACGAAGGGAAAGGA
CAGTGGCCAGGCATGCAGACTTGGGAGGCCGTTACGAAGAGCTATAGGGGAGACGCTTCAACCGTTCTGA
CCCAAGACCCCGGTATCCTCCCCGAAGATAACTGCATTATTATCTTCACCTCAGGGTCGACGGGACTTCC
AAAGGGCGTCCTTTTGAGTCAGCGGGCGTTTGTTACTGCTATCGGCAATGCCCTCGCTGGACGAGGTCGT
GCCTTACTCCGTAAGGGAGAATCATTCCCTCCGCCCCCGGCAGAAGGTCCTCAGCCGGGATTGTTACTAC
CAACACCGTTCTTCCATGTTACCGGTACAACCTTGACTTTATTTGCTGCTGTCGGCGGAGCCAAACTCGT
TCTAATGCGCAAGTGGGATGTGAAAGAAGCCGTCAGACTATTCAAAGCGGAGAACATCACAGCTGCTGGC
GGTGTACCCTCAACAGTAGTTGACTTGCTCGACAACGGAGGATCTGGACATCCACTAGATGGCGTGATGC
TTGGAGGTGCAGCCGTCTCGTCGACGATAGCTGCGCGAGCCAAGGCAGCGTTCCCTGGTTCCACATTATC
ACAGGCTTATGGTCAGACAGAGTGCAATGCGACTGCTGTTGGATTCTCTGGAGAGGACTATGAGACCCGG
CTCAGTTCATGCGGACGCGCTATGCCTGTCAACGATCTGTTAATCATGAAAGACGATGTAGAGTGCAAGC
TGGGTGAACCAGGTGAAGTCTGGATTCGGGGACCGAACGTTATGAAGGAATATTGGGGCGATCCAGTCGC
CACAGCAAAGGTCCTCACGAAAGATGGCTGGGTGAAAACTGGTGACATCGGATACATGGATGAAGAAGGG
TTCCTTTACATCAAAGACCGGTTGAAAGATATCATCATTCGTGGAGGTGAAAATGTCGACTCTGTGATGG
TTGAGAACGCTTTATATAGGGATCCTCGGATCTTTGAAGCAGCTGCTGTCGGGGTCCCTGACAGACGACT
AGGCGAATTGGTCGCTGCCCTCGTCACGTTGAAATCTGCGTATAGAGGCAAAGGACAGGTTACAGAAGCC
GAGCTGCTGGCTTTAGCTCGGAAACATTTACCTAGGTTCGCAGTACCCGTGATGATTTTGATTCGGGAAG
GAGATTTTGAGCACACCCCGTCTGAGAAGATCATCAAGATGCAACTACGAAAGATTGCCGCTGAAGAGTG
GGAGAAACGCAAGGCTTCTGAAAACGGACAGGCCAAATTGTAGACAAATCGCTCTTAAATATATACCTAA
AGAACATTAAAGCTATATTATAAGCAAAGATACGTAAATTTTGCTTATATTATTATACACATATCATATT
TCTATATTTTTAAGATTTGGTTATATAATGTACGTAATGCAAAGGAAATAAATTTTATACATTATTGAAC
AGCGTCCAAGTAACTACATTATGTGCACTAATAGTTTAGCGTCGTGAAGACTTTATTGTGTCGCGAAAAG
TAAAAATTTTAAAAATTAGAGCACCTTGAACTTGCGAAAAAGGTTCTCATCAACTGTTTAAAAGGAGGAT
ATCAGGTCCTATTTCTGACAAACAATATACAAATTTAGTTTCAAAGATGAATCAGTGCGCGAAGGACATA
ACTCATTCAATTCAATTCATCATTTTTTTTTTATTCTTTTTTTTGATTTCGGTTTCCTTGAAATTTTTTT
GATTCGGTAATCTCCGAACAGAAGGAAGAACGAAGGAAGGAGCACAGACTTAGATTGGTATATATACGCA
TATGTAGTGTTGAAGAAACATGAAATTGCCCAGTATTCTTAACCCAACTGCACAGAACAAAAACCTGCAG
GAAACGAAGATAAATCATGTCGAAAGCTACATATAAGGAACGTGCTGCTACTCATCCTAGTCCTGTTGCT
GCCAAGCTATTTAATATCATGCACGAAAAGCAAACAAACTTGTGTGCTTCATTGGATGTTCGTACCACCA
AGGAATTACTGGAGTTAGTTGAAGCATTAGGTCCCAAAATTTGTTTACTAAAAACACATGTGGATATCTT
GACTGATTTTTCCATGGAGGGCACAGTTAAGCCGCTAAAGGCATTATCCGCCAAGTACAATTTTTTACTC
TTCGAAGACAGAAAATTTGCTGACATTGGTAATACAGTCAAATTGCAGTACTCTGCGGGTGTATACAGAA
TAGCAGAATGGGCAGACATTACGAATGCACACGGTGTGGTGGGCCCAGGTATTGTTAGCGGTTTGAAGCA
GGCGGCAGAAGAAGTAACAAAGGAACCTAGAGGCCTTTTGATGTTAGCAGAATTGTCATGCAAGGGCTCC
CTATCTACTGGAGAATATACTAAGGGTACTGTTGACATTGCGAAGAGCGACAAAGATTTTGTTATCGGCT
TTATTGCTCAAAGAGACATGGGTGGAAGAGATGAAGGTTACGATTGGTTGATTATGACACCCGGTGTGGG
TTTAGATGACAAGGGAGACGCATTGGGTCAACAGTATAGAACCGTGGATGATGTGGTCTCTACAGGATCT
GACATTATTATTGTTGGAAGAGGACTATTTGCAAAGGGAAGGGATGCTAAGGTAGAGGGTGAACGTTACA
GAAAAGCAGGCTGGGAAGCATATTTGAGAAGATGCGGCCAGCAAAACTAAAAAACTGTATTATAAGTAAA
TGCATGTATACTAAACTCACAAATTAGAGCTTCAATTTAATTATATCAGTTATTACCCTATGCGGTGTGA
AATACCGCACAGATGCGTAAGGAGAAAATACCGCATCAGGATAGGAAAAAACCGAGCTTCCTTTCATCCG
GCGCGGCTGTGTTCTACATATCACTGAAGCTCCGGGTATTTTAAGTTATACAAGGGAAAGATGCCGGCTA
GACTAGCAAGTTTTAGGCTGCTTAACATTATGGATAGGCGGATAAAGGGCCCAAACAGGATTGTAAAGCT
TAGACGCTTCTGGTTGGACAATGGTACGTTTGTGTATTAAGTAAGGCTTGGCTGGGGATAGCAACATTGG
GCAGAGTATAGAAGACCACAAAAAAAAGGTATATAAGGGCAGAGAAGTCTTTGTAATGTGTGTAACTTCT
CTTCCATGTGTAATCAGTATTTCTACTTACTTCTTAAATATACAGAAGTAAGACAGATAACCAACAGCCT
TTCCCAGATATACATATATATCTTTATTTCAGCTTAAACAATAATTATATTTGTTTAACTCAAAAATAAA
AAAAAAAAAACCAAACTCACGCAACTAATTATTCCATAATAAAATAACAACATGTCGACCAGGGAAAAAC
AAAACAGCGCGGACACAGTTCTCGAGAATGACGAGGCTGAATTGGCGAGGATGGGTTACAAGCAGGAGTT
GAAGAGGGACTTGGGGTTATTACAGAATTTTGGAATGTCCTTCTCAATCATATCGGTCATGACTGGAATA
CCATCCCTTTTCGCATATGGACTCAATACCGGAGGACCGGCAGTGATGGTATGGGGATGGATCATAGTTT
CCGTGTTTACAATGCTTGTGGGCCTGGCCATGGCAGAGGTTTGCAGTGCCCACCCGACTTCCGGAGGACC
CTACTTTTGGGCTGCTATGTTATCGAGTCCTGAAGACGCACCACTGCTATCATGGATAACGGGGTGGTTC
AACTTGTTGGGACAAGTCGCTGTCACCACTGGAATCAGCTTTGGTTGCGCTAGCTTCATATCAACAATCT
GCACATTCAACACAGATTTCGAGCCTACACCAAACACTCAAATTGGTATATACGCCGCCGTACTCGTCAG
CCAAGGCCTCATAAATACCTTTGGAGTCCACCTCCTACATCACCTCAACAACATCTCAGTCTGGTGGCAT
GCTGCTGGGACATTCTCAGTAGTAGTCGCCATACTAGCCAAAGCACCCACCCATCAATCGGCGCATTTCG
TCTTTCAGACATTCCTGGATGGTACCGGTGGATGGGCAGAAAGAGCTAGCCCAGCTTATGTAGCCGTCAT
CGGGATTCTTATGGCACAGTATACGCTTACCGGATTCGATGCTAGCGCTCATATGACCGAAGAGACACGC
AATGCCGCCATGTCGGGAAGTCTTGGCATTATTATGGCCATTGGCGTTTCTGCGCTGCTAGGATGGTATC
TCATCCTGGGATTGCTGTTTTCGATTCAAAATTTGGACCGAACACTCGATTCTCCAAGTGGACAACCGGT
CGCTCAGATATTCATCGATACCGTTGGCGTGAATGGCGCAATTGCACTTATGGTAGTGGTTATTGGATGC
ATGTACTTTTGCGGGACATTCTCAATAACGTCAAACTCTCGCATGATGTACGCCTTTGCGAGAGATGGTG
GCATTCCTGGCTCCCAATTCTTTGCCTATGTTAACACGAAATGGAAGTCGCCGATACGAACGGTCTGGCT
TGCCTGCACTCTGAGTTTCATCCTCGGGTTGCCCAGCTTAGGTAGCACTGTTGCATTCTCAGCGGCAACA
TCGATCGCCACTATTGGATTGTACACCTCATACGGCATACCTATCGCATTACGAATCGTCTACCACCAGA
AATTTGTCAAAGGACCCTTCCATCTACACAAGTTCTCCTTCCCCGTCGCTATCACAGCTGTTCTGTGGAT
CGCGTTTATCTCGATCGTCTTTATTCTACCACAAGTCAACCCTGTCGATTCGCAGACGCTCAACTATTCG
ATTGTCGCTGTTGGCATCGTCATCATATATAGCGTAGGGTTTTGGTTGTTGAGTGCTAGAAAGTGGTTTA
CTGGACCTGTCAAGCAGATTGCTGCTGAGGAGATGGGTATTAATGTTATGGAGCCAGGAACAGCAGAGAA
AGTTGAAGAGATGGAGAGGGAGAAGGCTCGTAGGAGATTGATAAGACTTTTCTAGTTGCATATCTTTTAT
ATTTAAATCTTATCTATTAGTTAATTTTTTGTAATTTATCCTTATATATAGTCTGGTTATTCTAAAATAT
CATTTCAGTATCTAAAAATTCCCCTCTTTTTTCAGTTATATCTTAACAGGCGACAGTCCAAATGTTGATT
TATCCCAGTCCGATTCATCAGGGTTGTGAAGCATTTTGTCAATGGTCGAAATCACATCAGTAATAGTGCC
TCTTACTTGCCTCATAGAATTTCTTTCTCTTAACGTCACCGTTTGGTCTTTTATAGTTTCGAAATCTATG
GTGATACCAAATGGTGTTCCCAATTCATCGTTACGGGCGTATTTTTTACCAATTGAAGTATTGGAATCGT
CAATTTTAAAGTATATCTCTCTTTTACGTAAAGCCTGCGAGATCCTCTTAAGTATAGCGGGGAAGCCATC
GTTATTCGATATTGTCGTAACAAATACTTTGATCGGCGCTATGCGGCCGCCACCGCGGTGGAGCTCCAGC
TTTTGTTCCCTTTAGTGAGGGTTAATTGCGCGCTTGGCGAGACTCAAACAAGATATATTTTGCCCGCCTT
ACAGACGAAACTAGTTGGAGGTTATGGAGCATACTATCACGTGGGCGGCCACTGGTGAGTTACTACACCC
CAGGGGCAACGTTGATGCTCCTAAAAAACTCTGGCTGGACGCAAGCCGTAACACCCGTGTCACTTCATAA
TCGTTTGCAATTCAGGGCTTGATCTACACATTACCCTGTTATCCCTATTAATTAATACGGTTATCCACAG
AATCAGGGGATAACGCAGGAAAGAACATGTGAGCAAAAGGCCAGCAAAAGGCCAGGAACCGTAAAAAGGC
CGCGTTGCTGGCGTTTTTCCATAGGCTCCGCCCCCCTGACGAGCATCACAAAAATCGACGCTCAAGTCAG
AGGTGGCGAAACCCGACAGGACTATAAAGATACCAGGCGTTTCCCCCTGGAAGCTCCCTCGTGCGCTCTC
CTGTTCCGACCCTGCCGCTTACCGGATACCTGTCCGCCTTTCTCCCTTCGGGAAGCGTGGCGCTTTCTCA
TAGCTCACGCTGTAGGTATCTCAGTTCGGTGTAGGTCGTTCGCTCCAAGCTGGGCTGTGTGCACGAACCC
CCCGTTCAGCCCGACCGCTGCGCCTTATCCGGTAACTATCGTCTTGAGTCCAACCCGGTAAGACACGACT
TATCGCCACTGGCAGCAGCCACTGGTAACAGGATTAGCAGAGCGAGGTATGTAGGCGGTGCTACAGAGTT
CTTGAAGTGGTGGCCTAACTACGGCTACACTAGAAGAACAGTATTTGGTATCTGCGCTCTGCTGAAGCCA
GTTACCTTCGGAAAAAGAGTTGGTAGCTCTTGATCCGGCAAACAAACCACCGCTGGTAGCGGTGGTTTTT
TTGTTTGCAAGCAGCAGATTACGCGCAGAAAAAAAGGATCTCAAGAAGATCCTTTGATCTTTTCTACGGG
GTCTGACGCTCAGTGGAACGAAAACTCACGTTAAGGGATTTTGGTCATGAGATTATCAAAAAGGATCTTC
ACCTAGATCCTTTTAAATTAAAAATGAAGTTTTAAATCAATCTAAAGTATATATGAGTAAACTTGGTCTG
ACAGTTACCAATGCTTAATCAGTGAGGCACCTATCTCAGCGATCTGTCTATTTCGTTCATCCATAGTTGC
CTGACTCCCCGTCGTGTAGATAACTACGATACGGGAGGGCTTACCATCTGGCCCCAGTGCTGCAATGATA
CCGCGAGACCCACGCTCACCGGCTCCAGATTTATCAGCAATAAACCAGCCAGCCGGAAGGGCCGAGCGCA
GAAGTGGTCCTGCAACTTTATCCGCCTCCATCCAGTCTATTAATTGTTGCCGGGAAGCTAGAGTAAGTAG
TTCGCCAGTTAATAGTTTGCGCAACGTTGTTGCCATTGCTACAGGCATCGTGGTGTCACGCTCGTCGTTT
GGTATGGCTTCATTCAGCTCCGGTTCCCAACGATCAAGGCGAGTTACATGATCCCCCATGTTGTGCAAAA
AAGCGGTTAGCTCCTTCGGTCCTCCGATCGTTGTCAGAAGTAAGTTGGCCGCAGTGTTATCACTCATGGT
TATGGCAGCACTGCATAATTCTCTTACTGTCATGCCATCCGTAAGATGCTTTTCTGTGACTGGTGAGTAC
TCAACCAAGTCATTCTGAGAATAGTGTATGCGGCGACCGAGTTGCTCTTGCCCGGCGTCAATACGGGATA
ATACCGCGCCACATAGCAGAACTTTAAAAGTGCTCATCATTGGAAAACGTTCTTCGGGGCGAAAACTCTC
AAGGATCTTACCGCTGTTGAGATCCAGTTCGATGTAACCCACTCGTGCACCCAACTGATCTTCAGCATCT
TTTACTTTCACCAGCGTTTCTGGGTGAGCAAAAACAGGAAGGCAAAATGCCGCAAAAAAGGGAATAAGGG
CGACACGGAAATGTTGAATACTCATACTCTTCCTTTTTCAATATTATTGAAGCATTTATCAGGGTTATTG
TCTCATGAGCGGATACATATTTGAATGTATTTAGAAAAATAAACAAATAGGGGTTCCGCGCACATTTCCC
CGAAAAGTGCCACCTGAACGAAGCATCTGTGCTTCATTTTGTAGAACAAAAATGCAACGCGAGAGCGCTA
ATTTTTCAAACAAAGAATCTGAGCTGCATTTTTACAGAACAGAAATGCAACGCGAAAGCGCTATTTTACC
AACGAAGAATCTGTGCTTCATTTTTGTAAAACAAAAATGCAACGCGAGAGCGCTAATTTTTCAAACAAAG
AATCTGAGCTGCATTTTTACAGAACAGAAATGCAACGCGAGAGCGCTATTTTACCAACAAAGAATCTATA
CTTCTTTTTTGTTCTACAAAAATGCATCCCGAGAGCGCTATTTTTCTAACAAAGCATCTTAGATTACTTT
TTTTCTCCTTTGTGCGCTCTATAATGCAGTCTCTTGATAACTTTTTGCACTGTAGGTCCGTTAAGGTTAG
AAGAAGGCTACTTTGGTGTCTATTTTCTCTTCCATAAAAAAAGCCTGACTCCACTTCCCGCGTTTACTGA
TTACTAGCGAAGCTGCGGGTGCATTTTTTCAAGATAAAGGCATCCCCGATTATATTCTATACCGATGTGG
ATTGCGCATACTTTGTGAACAGAAAGTGATAGCGTTGATGATTCTTCATTGGTCAGAAAATTATGAACGG
TTTCTTCTATTTTGTCTCTATATACTACGTATAGGAAATGTTTACATTTTCGTATTGTTTTCGATTCACT
CTATGAATAGTTCTTACTACAATTTTTTTGTCTAAAGAGTAATACTAGAGATAAACATAAAAAATGTAGA
GGTCGAGTTTAGATGCAAGTTCAAGGAGCGAAAGGTGGATGGGTAGGTTATATAGGGATATAGCACAGAG
ATATATAGCAAAGAGATACTTTTGAGCAATGTTTGTGGAAGCGGTATTCGCAATATTTTAGTAGCTCGTT
ACAGTCCGGTGCGTTTTTGGTTTTTTGAAAGTGCGTCTTCAGAGCGCTTTTGGTTTTCAAAAGCGCTCTG
AAGTTCCTATACTTTCTAGAGAATAGGAACTTCGGAATAGGAACTTCAAAGCGTTTCCGAAAACGAGCGC
TTCCGAAAATGCAACGCGAGCTGCGCACATACAGCTCACTGTTCACGTCGCACCTATATCTGCGTGTTGC
CTGTATATATATATACATGAGAAGAACGGCATAGTGCGTGTTTATGCTTAAATGCGTACTTATATGCGTC
TATTTATGTAGGATGAAAGGTAGTCTAGTACCTCCTGTGATATTATCCCATTCCATGCGGGGTATCGTAT
GCTTCCTTCAGCACTACCCTTTAGCTGTTCTATATGCTGCCACTCCTCAATTGGATTAGTCTCATCCTTC
AATGCTATCATTTCCTTTGATATTGGATCATACTAAGAAACCATTATTATCATGACATTAACCTATAAAA
ATAGGCGTATCACGAGGCCCTTTCGTCTCGCGCGTTTCGGTGATGACGGTGAGCGCGTTTCGGTGATGAC
GGTGAAAACCTCGGCGCGCCATTACCCTGTTATCCCTAATATACAACGCAAAGAAGCTGGAAAATTGGCG
AGGGAATCCTGTTTCTGTCTATCCAAGAATGGGCATGAGGTGGCAACCGTCGTGCTAGCGTACAGGGTGC
ACTTTGTAACCATTTGGGACACCGGACACTCGCTGTTTTCGAAATTACCCTTTAAGCGCGGGTATTGAAC
CAGGCTTATGCCCAAGATCGTAGCAAGCATTTAAATGACGGTATCGATAAGCTTGATATCGAATTCCTGC
AGCCCGGGGGATCCACTAGTTCTAGATTAATTAATATCTAAAAATTGCCTTATGATCCGTCTCTCCGGTT
ACAGCCTGTGTAACTGATTAATCCTGCCTTTCTAATCACCATTCTAATGTTTTAATTAAGGGATTTTGTC
TTCATTAACGGCTTTCGCTCATAAAAATGTTATGACGTTTTGCCCGCAGGCGGGAAACCATCCACTTCAC
GAGACTGATCTCCTCTGCCGGAACACCGGGCATCTCCAACTTATAAGTTGGAG
